>Addgene plasmid #69577 | pB3.P11 | addgene full sequence | sequence record 126279 | Addgene assembled full plasmid sequence
CTAAATTGTAAGCGTTAATATTTTGTTAAAATTCGCGTTAAATTTTTGTTAAATCAGCTCATTTTTTAAC
CAATAGGCCGAAATCGGCAAAATCCCTTATAAATCAAAAGAATAGACCGAGATAGGGT
[37 nt withheld, positions 129-165]
AAAGAACGTGGACTCCAACGTCAAAGG
[49 nt withheld, positions 193-241]
T
[91 nt withheld, positions 243-333]
G
[124 nt withheld, positions 335-458]
CCCATTCGCCATTCAGGCTGCGCAACTGTTGGGAAGGGCGATCGGTGCGGGCCTCTTCGCTATTACGCCA
GCTGGCGAAAGGGGGATGTGCTGCAAGGCGATTAAGTTGGGTAACGCCAGGGTTTTCCCAGTCACGACGT
TGTAAAACGACGGCCAGTGAGCGCGCGTAATACGACTCACTATAGGGCGAATTGGGTACCGGGCCCCCCC
TCGAGGTCGACGGTATCGATAAGCTTGATATCGAATTCCTGCAGCCCGGGGGATCCGCCCGTAGTCTAGA
AGAAGCATGTCTAACACTGTCCTCGCTGATTCTGCCTGGGGCATCACCCTGCTATCTTGGGTTACTGTCT
TTCTCTTGGGAACAAGTTCAGCAGATTCTGGGGTTGTCCAGTCTCCAAGACACATAATCAAAGAAAAGGG
AGGAAGGTCCGTTCTGACGTGTATTCCCATCTCTGGACATAGCAATGTGGTCTGGTACCAGCAGACTCTG
GGGAAGGAATTAAAGTTCCTTATTCAGCATTATGAAAAGGTGGAGAGAGACAAAGGATTCCTACCCAGCA
GATTCTCAGTCCAACAGTTTGATGACTATCACTCTGAAATGAACATGAGTGCCTTGGAACTGGAGGACTC
TGCTATGTACTTCTGTGCCAGCTCTCGGGCCAATTATGAACAGTACTTCGGTCCCGGCACCAGGCTCACG
GTTTTAGAGGATCTGAGAAATGTGACTCCACCCAAGGTCTCCTTGTTTGAGCCATCAAAAGCAGAGATTG
CAAACAAACAAAAGGCTACCCTCGTGTGCTTGGCCAGGGGCTTCTTCCCTGACCACGTGGAGCTGAGCTG
GTGGGTGAATGGCAAGGAGGTCCACAGTGGGGTCAGCACGGACCCTCAGGCCTACAAGGAGAGCAATTAT
AGCTACTGCCTGAGCAGCCGCCTGAGGGTCTCTGCTACCTTCTGGCACAATCCTCGAAACCACTTCCGCT
GCCAAGTGCAGTTCCATGGGCTTTCAGAGGAGGACAAGTGGCCAGAGGGCTCACCCAAACCTGTCACACA
GAACATCAGTGCAGAGGCCTGGGGCCGAGCAGACTGTGGAATCACTTCAGCATCCTATCATCAGGGGGTT
CTGTCTGCAACCATCCTCTATGAGATCCTACTGGGGAAGGCCACCCTATATGCTGTGCTGGTCAGTGGCC
TGGTGCTGATGGCCATGGTCAAGAAAAAAAATTCCTGAGACAAACTTTTATGCATCCTGAGCCGTTCTTC
ACCCTGGCCATAGATTTTCCTGCACCTTCTCTAATTCCTGAGATCGGGCTAGAGCGGCCGCCACCGCGGT
GGAGCTCCAGCTTTTGTTCCCTTTAGTGAGGGTTAATTGCGCGCTTGGCGTAATCATGGTCATAGCTGTT
TCCTGTGTGAAATTGTTATCCGCTCACAATTCCACACAACATACGAGCCGGAAGCATAAAGTGTAAAGCC
TGGGGTGCCTAATGAGTGAGCTAACTCACATTAATTGCGTTGCGCTCACTGCCCGCTTTCCAGTCGGGAA
ACCTGTCGTGCCAGCTGCATTAATGAATCGGCCAACGCGCGGGGAGAGGCGGTTTGCGTATTGGGCGCTC
TTCCGCTTCCTCGCTCACTGACTCGCTGCGCTCGGTCGTTCGGCTGCGGCGAGCGGTATCAGCTCACTCA
AAGGCGGTAATACGGTTATCCACAGAATCAGGGGATAACGCAGGAAAGAACATGTGAGCAAAAGGCCAGC
AAAAGGCCAGGAACCGTAAAAAGGCCGCGTTGCTGGCGTTTTTCCATAGGCTCCGCCCCCCTGACGAGCA
TCACAAAAATCGACGCTCAAGTCAGAGGTGGCGAAACCCGACAGGACTATAAAGATACCAGGCGTTTCCC
CCTGGAAGCTCCCTCGTGCGCTCTCCTGTTCCGACCCTGCCGCTTACCGGATACCTGTCCGCCTTTCTCC
CTTCGGGAAGCGTGGCGCTTTCTCATAGCTCACGCTGTAGGTATCTCAGTTCGGTGTAGGTCGTTCGCTC
CAAGCTGGGCTGTGTGCACGAACCCCCCGTTCAGCCCGACCGCTGCGCCTTATCCGGTAACTATCGTCTT
GAGTCCAACCCGGTAAGACACGACTTATCGCCACTGGCAGCAGCCACTGGTAACAGGATTAGCAGAGCGA
GGTATGTAGGCGGTGCTACAGAGTTCTTGAAGTGGTGGCCTAACTACGGCTACACTAGAAGGACAGTATT
TGGTATCTGCGCTCTGCTGAAGCCAGTTACCTTCGGAAAAAGAGTTGGTAGCTCTTGATCCGGCAAACAA
ACCACCGCTGGTAGCGGTGGTTTTTTTGTTTGCAAGCAGCAGATTACGCGCAGAAAAAAAGGATCTCAAG
AAGATCCTTTGATCTTTTCTACGGGGTCTGACGCTCAGTGGAACGAAAACTCACGTTAAGGGATTTTGGT
CATGAGATTATCAAAAAGGATCTTCACCTAGATCCTTTTAAATTAAAAATGAAGTTTTAAATCAATCTAA
AGTATATATGAGTAAACTTGGTCTGACAGTTACCAATGCTTAATCAGTGAGGCACCTATCTCAGCGATCT
GTCTATTTCGTTCATCCATAGTTGCCTGACTCCCCGTCGTGTAGATAACTACGATACGGGAGGGCTTACC
ATCTGGCCCCAGTGCTGCAATGATACCGCGAGACCCACGCTCACCGGCTCCAGATTTATCAGCAATAAAC
CAGCCAGCCGGAAGGGCCGAGCGCAGAAGTGGTCCTGCAACTTTATCCGCCTCCATCCAGTCTATTAATT
GTTGCCGGGAAGCTAGAGTAAGTAGTTCGCCAGTTAATAGTTTGCGCAACGTTGTTGCCATTGCTACAGG
CATCGTGGTGTCACGCTCGTCGTTTGGTATGGCTTCATTCAGCTCCGGTTCCCAACGATCAAGGCGAGTT
ACATGATCCCCCATGTTGTGCAAAAAAGCGGTTAGCTCCTTCGGTCCTCCGATCGTTGTCAGAAGTAAGT
TGGCCGCAGTGTTATCACTCATGGTTATGGCAGCACTGCATAATTCTCTTACTGTCATGCCATCCGTAAG
ATGCTTTTCTGTGACTGGTGAGTACTCAACCAAGTCATTCTGAGAATAGTGTATGCGGCGACCGAGTTGC
TCTTGCCCGGCGTCAATACGGGATAATACCGCGCCACATAGCAGAACTTTAAAAGTGCTCATCATTGGAA
AACGTTCTTCGGGGCGAAAACTCTCAAGGATCTTACCGCTGTTGAGATCCAGTTCGATGTAACCCACTCG
TGCACCCAACTGATCTTCAGCATCTTTTACTTTCACCAGCGTTTCTGGGTGAGCAAAAACAGGAAGGCAA
AATGCCGCAAAAAAGGGAATAAGGGCGACACGGAAATGTTGAATACTCATACTCTTCCTTTTTCAATATT
ATTGAAGCATTTATCAGGGTTATTGTCTCATGAGCGGATACATATTTGAATGTATTTAGAAAAATAAACA
AATAGGGGTTCCGCGCACATTTCCCCGAAAAGTGCCAC
Features (pLannotate 1.2.2; 15 found; start..end, strand, type, name):
     30..458     -  rep_origin     f1 ori (sequence partly withheld): f1 bacteriophage origin of replication; arrow indicates direction of (+) strand synthesis
    463..618     -  CDS            lacZα (fragment): LacZα fragment of β-galactosidase; lacZ fragment
    626..644     +  promoter       T7 promoter: promoter for bacteriophage T7 RNA polymerase
    653..724     -  misc_feature   MCS (fragment): pBluescript multiple cloning site
    787..1113    +  CDS            TRBV5-8: TVB58_HUMAN - Also known as TCRBV5S4A2T From Homo sapiens (Human).
   1165..1683    +  CDS            TCB2_MOUSE: Experimental evidence at protein level: Swiss-Prot protein existence level 1. From Mus musculus (Mouse).
   1767..1795    -  misc_feature   MCS (fragment): pBluescript multiple cloning site
   1808..1826    -  promoter       T3 promoter: promoter for bacteriophage T3 RNA polymerase
   1871..1887    -  protein_bind   lac operator: The lac repressor binds to the lac operator to inhibit transcription in E. coli. This inhibition can be relieved by adding lactose or isopropyl-β-D-thiogalactopyranoside (IPTG). lac repressor encoded by lacI
   1895..1925    -  promoter       lac promoter: promoter for the E. coli lac operon
   1940..1961    -  protein_bind   CAP binding site: CAP binding activates transcription in the presence of cAMP. E. coli catabolite activator protein
   1974..2066    -  CDS            lacI (fragment): lac repressor; lacI; The lac repressor binds to the lac operator to inhibit transcription in E. coli. This inhibition can be relieved by adding lactose or isopropyl-β-D-thiogalactopyranoside (IPTG).
   2249..2837    -  rep_origin     ori: high-copy-number ColE1/pMB1/pBR322/pUC origin of replication
   3008..3868    -  CDS            AmpR: β-lactamase; bla; confers resistance to ampicillin, carbenicillin, and related antibiotics
   3869..3973    -  promoter       AmpR promoter: bla
