[The description below was written by a language model from this plasmid's Addgene catalogue record and pLannotate feature annotations shown in this document.]
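Description:
pB3.P11 is a small bacterial cloning plasmid of about 4 kb that carries the cDNA for the mouse T cell receptor beta chain of the OT-I TCR (clone B3) in the pCR-Script SK+ backbone, a pBluescript-type phagemid. It is maintained in E. coli at high copy number through a ColE1/pUC-type origin and is selected with ampicillin by way of the bla (β-lactamase) gene and its own promoter. An f1 origin is also present, which in principle allows single-stranded DNA to be rescued with helper phage.

The roughly 1 kb insert sits within the pBluescript-style multiple cloning site, interrupting the lacZα region. It is flanked by a T7 promoter upstream and a T3 promoter on the opposite strand downstream, and these sites also serve as the listed sequencing primer positions. The insert runs in the T7 sense direction, opposite to the lac promoter, operator and CAP binding site. Although the catalogue lists the vector type as bacterial expression, the arrangement is therefore that of a cDNA storage and in vitro transcription clone rather than a dedicated protein expression construct. Automated annotation splits the insert into a variable-region segment, labelled by similarity to a human TRBV family member, and a constant-region segment matching the mouse TCR beta-2 constant chain. The human label most likely reflects homology matching, since the record gives the species as mouse.

The record does not state the cloning method. The plasmid serves mainly as a source of the OT-I TCR beta chain sequence for subcloning, sequencing or probe generation, paired with the corresponding alpha chain in work on T cell selection and antigen recognition.
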