Addgene plasmid #69577: pB3.P11
Purpose: OT-I TCR beta chain cDNA in pCRScript
Depositing lab: Francis R. Carbone. Depositing organization: Monash University. Publication: T cell receptor antagonist peptides induce positive selection. Hogquist KA, Jameson SC, Heath WR, Howard JL, Bevan MJ, Carbone FR. Cell. 1994 Jan 14;76(1):17-27. 0092-8674(94)90169-4 PubMed 8287475.
Backbone
  Vector backbone: pCR-Script SK+
  Backbone manufacturer: Invitrogen
  Backbone size w/o insert (bp): 3000
  Total vector size (bp): 4000
  Vector type: Bacterial Expression
Growth in bacteria
  Bacterial resistance: Ampicillin, 100 μg/mL
  Growth temperature: 37°C
  Growth strain: DH5alpha
  Copy number: High Copy
Gene/Insert
  Gene/Insert name: TCR beta cDNA clone B3 (alt name: T cell receptor beta chain)
  Species: M. musculus (mouse)
  Insert size (bp): 1000
  Entrez Gene: Tcrb (a.k.a. TCRbeta, Tib)
  Cloning method: Unknown
  Sequencing primers: 5′ T7; 3′ T3
Terms and licenses: Academic/Nonprofit Terms; Industry Terms: Not Available to Industry
How to cite: pB3.P11 was a gift from Francis R. Carbone (Addgene plasmid # 69577 ; http://n2t.net/addgene:69577 ; RRID:Addgene_69577)
