>Addgene plasmid #69577 | pB3.P11 | depositor partial sequence | sequence record 123096 | cDNA
ATGTCTAACACTGTCCTCGCTGATTCTGCCTGGGGCATCACCCTGCTATCTTGGGTTACTGTCTTTCTCT
TGGGAACAAGTTCAGCAGATTCTGGGGTTGTCCAGTCTCCAAGACACATAATCAAAGAAAAGGGAGGAAG
GTCCGTTCTGACGTGTATTCCCATCTCTGGACATAGCAATGTGGTCTGGTACCAGCAGACTCTGGGGAAG
GAATTAAAGTTCCTTATTCAGCATTATGAAAAGGTGGAGAGAGACAAAGGATTCCTACCCAGCAGATTCT
CAGTCCAACAGTTTGATGACTATCACTCTGAAATGAACATGAGTGCCTTGGAACTGGAGGACTCTGCTAT
GTACTTCTGTGCCAGCTCTCGGGCCAATTATGAACAGTACTTCGGTCCCGGCACCAGGCTCACGGTTTTA
GAGGATCTGAGAAATGTGACTCCACCCAAGGTCTCCTTGTTTGAGCCATCAAAAGCAGAGATTGCAAACA
AACAAAAGGCTACCCTCGTGTGCTTGGCCAGGGGCTTCTTCCCTGACCACGTGGAGCTGAGCTGGTGGGT
GAATGGCAAGGAGGTCCACAGTGGGGTCAGCACGGACCCTCAGGCCTACAAGGAGAGCAATTATAGCTAC
TGCCTGAGCAGCCGCCTGAGGGTCTCTGCTACCTTCTGGCACAATCCTCGAAACCACTTCCGCTGCCAAG
TGCAGTTCCATGGGCTTTCAGAGGAGGACAAGTGGCCAGAGGGCTCACCCAAACCTGTCACACAGAACAT
CAGTGCAGAGGCCTGGGGCCGAGCAGACTGTGGAATCACTTCAGCATCCTATCATCAGGGGGTTCTGTCT
GCAACCATCCTCTATGAGATCCTACTGGGGAAGGCCACCCTATATGCTGTGCTGGTCAGTGGCCTAGTGC
TGATGGCCATGGTCAAGAAAAAAAATTCCTGA
