>Addgene plasmid #69577 | pB3.P11 | addgene partial sequence | sequence record 124864 | pBR322ori-F 5'-GGGAAACGCCTGGTATCTTT-3'
GCCACCTCTGACTTGAGCGTCGATTTTTGTGATGCTCGTCAGGGGGGCGGAGCCTATGGAAAAACGCCAG
CAACGCGGCCTTTTTACGGTTCCTGGCCTTTTGCTGGCCTTTTGCTCACATGTTCTTTCCTGCGTTATCC
CCTGATTCTGTGGATAACCGTATTACCGCCTTTGAGTGAGCTGATACCGCTCGCCGCAGCCGAACGACCG
AGCGCAGCGAGTCAGTGAGCGAGGAAGCGGAAGAGCGCCCAATACGCAAACCGCCTCTCCCCGCGCGTTG
GCCGATTCATTAATGCAGCTGGCACGACAGGTTTCCCGACTGGAAAGCGGGCAGTGAGCGCAACGCAATT
AATGTGAGTTAGCTCACTCATTAGGCACCCCAGGCTTTACACTTTATGCTTCCGGCTCGTATGTTGTGTG
GAATTGTGAGCGGATAACAATTTCACACAGGAAACAGCTATGACCATGATTACGCCAAGCGCGCAATTAA
CCCTCACTAAAGGGAACAAAAGCTGGAGCTCCACCGCGGTGGCGGCCGCTCTAGCCCGATCTCAGGAATT
AGAGAAGGTGCAGGAAAATCTATGGCCAGGGTGAAGAACGGCTCAGGATGCATAAAAGTTTGTCTCAGGA
ATTTTTTTTCTTGACCATGGCCATCAGCACCAGGCCACTGACCAGCACAGCATATAGGGTGGCCTTCCCC
AGTAGGATCTCATAGAGGATGGTTGCAGACAGAACCCCCTGATGATAGGATGCTGAAGTGATTCCACAGT
CTGCTCGGCCCCAGGCCTCTGCACTGATGTTCTGTGTGACAGGTTTGGGTGAGCCCTCTGGCCACTTGTC
CTCCTCTGAAAGCCCATGGAACTGCACTTGGCAGCGGAAGTGGTTTC
