>Addgene plasmid #69577 | pB3.P11 | addgene partial sequence | sequence record 124869 | F1ori-R 5'-AGGGAAGAAAGCGAAAGGAG-3'
[73 nt withheld, positions 1-73]
CCCATTCGCCATTCAGGCTGCGCAACTGTTGGGAAGGGCGATCGGTGCGGGCCTCTTCGCTATTACGCCA
GCTGGCGAAAGGGGGATGTGCTGCAAGGCGATTAAGTTGGGTAACGCCAGGGTTTTCCCAGTCACGACGT
TGTAAAACGACGGCCAGTGAGCGCGCGTAATACGACTCACTATAGGGCGAATTGGGTACCGGGCCCCCCC
TCGAGGTCGACGGTATCGATAAGCTTGATATCGAATTCCTGCAGCCCGGGGGATCCGCCCGTAGTCTAGA
AGAAGCATGTCTAACACTGTCCTCGCTGATTCTGCCTGGGGCATCACCCTGCTATCTTGGGTTACTGTCT
TTCTCTTGGGAACAAGTTCAGCAGATTCTGGGGTTGTCCAGTCTCCAAGACACATAATCAAAGAAAAGGG
AGGAAGGTCCGTTCTGACGTGTATTCCCATCTCTGGACATAGCAATGTGGTCTGGTACCAGCAGACTCTG
GGGAAGGAATTAAAGTTCCTTATTCAGCATTATGAAAAGGTGGAGAGAGACAAAGGATTCCTACCCAGCA
GATTCTCAGTCCAACAGTTTGATGACTATCACTCTGAAATGAACATGAGTGCCTTGGAACTGGAGGACTC
TGCTATGTACTTCTGTGCCAGCTCTCGGGCCAATTATGAACAGTACTTCGGTCCCGGCACCAGGCTCACG
GTTTTAGAGGATCTGAGAAATGTGACTCCACCCAAGGTCTCCTTGTTTGAGCCATC
