>Addgene plasmid #69577 | pB3.P11 | addgene partial sequence | sequence record 126275 | T3 5'-GCAATTAACCCTCACTAAAGG-3'
TGGAGCTCCACCGCGGTGGCGGCCGCTCTAGCCCGATCTCAGGAATTAGAGAAGGTGCAGGAAAATCTAT
GGCCAGGGTGAAGAACGGCTCAGGATGCATAAAAGTTTGTCTCAGGAATTTTTTTTCTTGACCATGGCCA
TCAGCACCAGGCCACTGACCAGCACAGCATATAGGGTGGCCTTCCCCAGTAGGATCTCATAGAGGATGGT
TGCAGACAGAACCCCCTGATGATAGGATGCTGAAGTGATTCCACAGTCTGCTCGGCCCCAGGCCTCTGCA
CTGATGTTCTGTGTGACAGGTTTGGGTGAGCCCTCTGGCCACTTGTCCTCCTCTGAAAGCCCATGGAACT
GCACTTGGCAGCGGAAGTGGTTTCGAGGATTGTGCCAGAAGGTAGCAGAGACCCTCAGGCGGCTGCTCAG
GCAGTAGCTATAATTGCTCTCCTTGTAGGCCTGAGGGTCCGTGCTGACCCCACTGTGGACCTCCTTGCCA
TTCACCCACCAGCTCAGCTCCACGTGGTCAGGGAAGAAGCCCCTGGCCAAGCACACGAGGGTAGCCTTTT
GTTTGTTTGCAATCTCTGCTTTTGATGGCTCAAACAAGGAGACCTTGGGTGGAGTCACATTTCTCAGATC
CTCTAAAACCGTGAGCCTGGTGCCGGGACCGAAGTACTGTTCATAATTGGCCCGAGAGCTGGCACAGAAG
TACATAGCAGAGTCCTCCAGTTCCAAGGCACTCATGTTCATTTCAGAGTGATAGTCATCAAACTGTTGGA
CTGAGAATCTGCTGGGTAGGAATCCTTTGTCTCTCTCCACCTTTTCATAATGCTGAATAAGGAACTTTAA
TTCCTTCCCCAGAGTCTGCTGGTACCAGACCACATTGCTATGTCCAGAGATGGGAATACACGTCAGAACG
GACCTTCCTCCCTTTTCTTTGATTATGTGTCTTGGAGACTGGACAACCCCAGAATCTGCTGAACTTGTTC
CCAAGAGAAAGACAGTAACCCAAGATAGCAGGGTGATGCCCCAGGCAGAATCAGCGAGGACAGTGTTAGA
CATGCTTCTTCTAGACTACGGGCGGATCCCCCGGGCTGCAGGAATTCGATATCAAGCTTATCGATACCGT
CGACCTCGAGGGGG
